>Addgene plasmid #45353 | UPR pBAL Ura3 | addgene partial sequence | sequence record 64262 | yCUP1pro-F 5'-CATATAGAAGTCATCGAAAT-3'
GGAGACCTACCCTGGCCTCCGCTCAGGAACGAGTTCAAGTACTTCCAAAGAATGACCACAACCTCTTCAG
TGGAAGGTAAACAGAATCTGGTGATTATGGGTAGGAAAACCTGGTTCTCCATTCCTGAGAAGAATCGACC
TTTAAAGGACAGAATTAATATAGTTCTCAGTAGAGAACTCAAAGAACCACCACGAGGAGCTCATTTTCTT
GCCAAAAGTTTGGATGATGCCTTAAGACTTATTGAACAACCGGAATTGGCAAGTAAAGTAGACATGGTTT
GGATAGTCGGAGGCAGTTCTGTTTACCAGGAAGCCATGAATCAACCAGGCCACCTCAGACTCTTTGTGAC
AAGGATCATGCAGGAATTTGAAAGTGACACGTTTTTCCCAGAAATTGATTTGGGGAAATATAAACTTCTC
CCAGAATACCCAGGCGTCCTCTCTGAGGTCCAGGAGGAAAAAGGCATCAAGTATAAGTTTGAAGTCTACG
AGAAGAAAGACGGTACCTACCCATACGATGTCCCAGATTACGCCGCTTTCCTTGCGGGTAGTGGGTCGAC
CATGCAGATTTTCGTCAAGACTTTGACCGGTAAAACCATAACATTGGAAGTTGAATCTTCCGATACCATC
GACAACGTTAAGTCGAAAATTCAAGACAAGGAAGGTATCCCTCCAGATCAACAAAGATTGATCTTTGCCG
GTAGGCAGCTAGAAGACGGTAGAACGCTGTCTGATTACAACATTCAGAAG
