>Addgene plasmid #45353 | UPR pBAL Ura3 | addgene partial sequence | sequence record 65107 | URA3-R2 5'-TTGGCGGATAATGCCTTTAG-3'
AAATCAGTCAAGATATCCACATGTGTTTTTAGTAAACAAATTTTGGGACCTAATGCTTCAACTAACTCCA
GTAATTCCTTGGTGGTACGAACATCCAATGAAGCACACAAGTTTGTTTGCTTTTCGTGCATGATATTAAA
TAGCTTGGCAGCAACAGGACTAGGATGAGTAGCAGCACGTTCCTTATATGTAGCTTTCGACTGGCCAAGG
AAAGCGGCGTAATCTGGGACGTCGTATGGGTAGCCACGGGAAACCTGTCGTGCCAGCTGCATTAATGAAT
CGGCCAACGCGCGGGGAGAGGCGGTTTGCGTATTGGGCGCCAGGGTGGTTTTTCTTTTCACCAGTGAGAC
GGGCAACAGCCAAGCTCCGGATCCGTGCAGACCACCTCTTAGCCTTAGCACAAGATGTAAGGTGGACTCC
TTCTGAATGTTGTAATCAGACAGCGTTCTACCGTCTTCTAGCTGCCTACCGGCAAAGATCAATCTTTGTT
GATCTGGAGGGATACCTTCCTTGTCTTGAATTTTCGACTTAACGTTGTCGATGGTATCGGAAGATTCAAC
TTCCAATGTTATGGTTTTACCGGTCAAAGTCTTGACGAAAATCTGCATGGTCGACCCACTACCCGCAAGG
AAAGCGGCGTAATCTGGGACATCGTATGGGTAGGTACCGTCTTTCTTCTCGTAGACTTCAAACTTATACT
TGATGCCTTTTTCCTCCTGGACCTCAGAGAGGACGCCTGGGTATTCTGGGAGAAGTTTATATTTCCCCAA
ATCAATTTCTGGGAAAAACGTGTCACTTTCAAATTCCTGCATGATCCTTGTCACAAAGAGTCTGAGGTGG
CCTGGTTGATTCATGGCTTCCTGGTAAACAGAACTGCCTCCGACTATCCAAACCATGTCTACTTTACTTG
CCAATTCCGGTTGTTCAATAAGTCTTAAGGCATCATCCAAACTTTT
