[The description below was written by a language model from this plasmid's Addgene catalogue record.]
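Description:
UPR pBAL Ura3 is a yeast expression plasmid built on the pBAM backbone. It is propagated in E. coli as a high-copy plasmid under ampicillin selection and maintained in yeast through the TRP1 auxotrophic marker. The record does not state which yeast replication element (centromeric or 2μ) it carries, and no feature table is available to confirm the bacterial origin or other backbone details.

The insert, cloned between BamHI and EcoRI sites, is listed as "DHFR Ub Lek Ura3", which the depositor comment expands to DHFR–Ub–Leu–eK–Ura3. It is expressed from the copper-inducible CUP1 promoter. The "UPR" in the name most likely refers to the ubiquitin/protein/reference technique, which fits this layout. In that design, a single fusion protein contains a stable reference moiety (here DHFR), followed by ubiquitin and then a test protein. Deubiquitylating enzymes cleave cotranslationally after the last residue of ubiquitin, releasing equimolar amounts of the DHFR–Ub reference and the reporter, which now carries a chosen N-terminal residue. In this construct that residue is leucine, a bulky hydrophobic (type 2) primary destabilizing residue in the N-end rule pathway. It is followed by the eK element, generally understood as a lysine-containing extension that supplies ubiquitylation sites, and then by Ura3 as the reporter.

The associated publication concerns the substrate-binding sites of UBR1, the ubiquitin ligase of the N-end rule pathway. The plasmid is therefore suited to measuring UBR1-dependent degradation of a Leu-initiated substrate in yeast, with reporter levels normalized to the co-produced reference, and Ura3 activity may also provide a growth-based readout. The record does not describe epitope tags or the species origin of the DHFR moiety.
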