Addgene plasmid #45353: UPR pBAL Ura3
Depositing lab: Alexander Varshavsky. Depositing organization: California Institute of Technology. Publication: Substrate-binding sites of UBR1, the ubiquitin ligase of the N-end rule pathway. Xia Z, Webster A, Du F, Piatkov K, Ghislain M, Varshavsky A. J Biol Chem. 2008 Aug 29. 283(35):24011-28. 10.1074/jbc.M802583200 PubMed 18566452.
Backbone
  Vector backbone: pBAM
  Vector type: Yeast Expression
  Selectable markers: TRP1
Growth in bacteria
  Bacterial resistance: Ampicillin, 100 μg/mL
  Growth temperature: 37°C
  Growth strain: DH5alpha
  Copy number: High Copy
Gene/Insert
  Gene/Insert name: DHFR Ub Lek Ura3
  Promoter: pCUP1
  Cloning method: Restriction Enzyme; 5′ cloning site BamHI (unknown if destroyed); 3′ cloning site EcoRI (unknown if destroyed)
  Sequencing primers: 5′ yCUP1pro-F
Terms and licenses: Academic/Nonprofit Terms; Industry Terms: Not Available to Industry
Depositor comments: UPR pBAL Ura3 DHFR Ub Leu ek Ura3
How to cite: UPR pBAL Ura3 was a gift from Alexander Varshavsky (Addgene plasmid # 45353 ; http://n2t.net/addgene:45353 ; RRID:Addgene_45353)
